>Addgene plasmid #117050 | pJL1-aadA | addgene full sequence | sequence record 227536 | Addgene NGS Result
GTATTACTGTTTATGTAAGCAGACAGTTTTATTGTTCATGATGATATATTTTTATCTTGTGCAATGTAAC
ATCAGAGATTTTGAGACACAACGTGAGATCAAAGGATCTTCTTGAGATCCTTTTTTTCTGCGCGTAATCT
GCTGCTTGCAAACAAAAAAACCACCGCTACCAGCGGTGGTTTGTTTGCCGGATCAAGAGCTACCAACTCT
TTTTCCGAAGGTAACTGGCTTCAGCAGAGCGCAGATACCAAATACTGTTCTTCTAGTGTAGCCGTAGTTA
GGCCACCACTTCAAGAACTCTGTAGCACCGCCTACATACCTCGCTCTGCTAATCCTGTTACCAGTGGCTG
CTGCCAGTGGCGATAAGTCGTGTCTTACCGGGTTGGACTCAAGACGATAGTTACCGGATAAGGCGCAGCG
GTCGGGCTGAACGGGGGGTTCGTGCACACAGCCCAGCTTGGAGCGAACGACCTACACCGAACTGAGATAC
CTACAGCGTGAGCTATGAGAAAGCGCCACGCTTCCCGAAGGGAGAAAGGCGGACAGGTATCCGGTAAGCG
GCAGGGTCGGAACAGGAGAGCGCACGAGGGAGCTTCCAGGGGGAAACGCCTGGTATCTTTATAGTCCTGT
CGGGTTTCGCCACCTCTGACTTGAGCGTCGATTTTTGTGATGCTCGTCAGGGGGGCGGAGCCTATGGAAA
AACGCCAGCAACGCGATCCCGCGAAATTAATACGACTCACTATAGGGAGACCACAACGGTTTCCCTCTAG
AAATAATTTTGTTTAACTTTAAGAAGGAGATATACATATGAGGGAAGCGGTGATCGCCGAAGTATCGACT
CAACTATCAGAGGTAGTTGGCGTCATCGAGCGCCATCTCGAACCGACGTTGCTGGCCGTACATTTGTACG
GCTCCGCAGTGGATGGCGGCCTGAAGCCACACAGTGATATTGATTTGCTGGTTACGGTGACCGTAAGGCT
TGATGAAACAACGCGGCGAGCTTTGATCAACGACCTTTTGGAAACTTCGGCTTCCCCTGGAGAGAGCGAG
ATTCTCCGCGCTGTAGAAGTCACCATTGTTGTGCACGACGACATCATTCCGTGGCGTTATCCAGCTAAGC
GCGAACTGCAATTTGGAGAATGGCAGCGCAATGACATTCTTGCAGGTATCTTCGAGCCAGCCACGATCGA
CATTGATCTGGCTATCTTGCTGACAAAAGCAAGAGAACATAGCGTTGCCTTGGTAGGTCCAGCGGCGGAG
GAACTCTTTGATCCGGTTCCTGAACAGGATCTATTTGAGGCGCTAAATGAAACCTTAACGCTATGGAACT
CGCCGCCCGACTGGGCTGGCGATGAGCGAAATGTAGTGCTTACGTTGTCCCGCATTTGGTACAGCGCAGT
AACCGGCAAAATCGCGCCGAAGGATGTCGCTGCCGACTGGGCAATGGAGCGCCTGCCGGCCCAGTATCAG
CCCGTCATACTTGAAGCTAGACAGGCTTATCTTGGACAAGAAGAAGATCGCTTGGCCTCGCGCGCAGATC
AGTTGGAAGAATTTGTCCACTACGTGAAAGGCGAGATCACCAAGGTAGTCGGCAAATAAGTCGACCGGCT
GCTAACAAAGCCCGAAAGGAAGCTGAGTTGGCTGCTGCCACCGCTGAGCAATAACTAGCATAACCCCTTG
GGGCCTCTAAACGGGTCTTGAGGGGTTTTTTGCTGAAAGCCAATTCTGATTAGAAAAACTCATCGAGCAT
CAAATGAAACTGCAATTTATTCATATCAGGATTATCAATACCATATTTTTGAAAAAGCCGTTTCTGTAAT
GAAGGAGAAAACTCACCGAGGCAGTTCCATAGGATGGCAAGATCCTGGTATCGGTCTGCGATTCCGACTC
GTCCAACATCAATACAACCTATTAATTTCCCCTCGTCAAAAATAAGGTTATCAAGTGAGAAATCACCATG
AGTGACGACTGAATCCGGTGAGAATGGCAAAAGCTTATGCATTTCTTTCCAGACTTGTTCAACAGGCCAG
CCATTACGCTCGTCATCAAAATCACTCGCATCAACCAAACCGTTATTCATTCGTGATTGCGCCTGAGCGA
GACGAAATACGCGATCGCTGTTAAAAGGACAATTACAAACAGGAATCGAATGCAACCGGCGCAGGAACAC
TGCCAGCGCATCAACAATATTTTCACCTGAATCAGGATATTCTTCTAATACCTGGAATGCTGTTTTCCCG
GGGATCGCAGTGGTGAGTAACCATGCATCATCAGGAGTACGGATAAAATGCTTGATGGTCGGAAGAGGCA
TAAATTCCGTCAGCCAGTTTAGTCTGACCATCTCATCTGTAACATCATTGGCAACGCTACCTTTGCCATG
TTTCAGAAACAACTCTGGCGCATCGGGCTTCCCATACAATCGATAGATTGTCGCACCTGATTGCCCGACA
TTATCGCGAGCCCATTTATACCCATATAAATCAGCATCCATGTTGGAATTTAATCGCGGCTTCGAGCAAG
ACGTTTCCCGTTGAATATGGCTCATAACACCCCTT
Features (pLannotate 1.2.2; 7 found; start..end, strand, type, name):
    112..700     +  rep_origin     ori: high-copy-number ColE1/pMB1/pBR322/pUC origin of replication
    728..746     +  promoter       T7 promoter: promoter for bacteriophage T7 RNA polymerase
    778..800     +  RBS            RBS: efficient ribosome binding site from bacteriophage T7 gene 10 (Olins and Rangwala, 1989)
    808..1599    +  CDS            SmR: aminoglycoside adenylyltransferase (Murphy, 1985); aadA; confers resistance to spectinomycin and streptomycin
   1608..1657    +  CDS            SET1 (fragment): solubility-enhancement tag derived from T7 phage gene 10B
   1665..1712    +  terminator     T7 terminator: transcription terminator for bacteriophage T7 RNA polymerase
   1730..2545    -  CDS            KanR: aminoglycoside phosphotransferase; aph(3')-Ia; confers resistance to kanamycin in bacteria or G418 (Geneticin®) in eukaryotes
