[The description below was written by a language model from this plasmid's Addgene catalogue record and pLannotate feature annotations shown in this document.]
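Description:
pJL1-aadA is a compact bacterial expression plasmid of about 2.55 kb, built on the minimal pJL1 backbone, which is intended mainly as a template for in vitro (cell-free) protein synthesis. It replicates in E. coli from a high-copy ColE1/pUC-type origin and is selected with kanamycin through an aph(3')-Ia aminoglycoside phosphotransferase gene, which lies on the opposite strand to the expression cassette. Beyond these two maintenance elements, the backbone carries little apart from the T7 expression unit.

The payload is the 792 bp aadA open reading frame, cloned between NdeI and SalI sites that are both retained. It encodes an aminoglycoside adenylyltransferase that confers resistance to streptomycin and spectinomycin. Transcription is driven by a bacteriophage T7 promoter, so expression requires T7 RNA polymerase. Translation initiates from the efficient ribosome binding site of T7 gene 10, and a T7 terminator closes the cassette. The automated annotation also flags a short fragment resembling a T7 gene 10B-derived solubility tag between the end of the coding sequence and the terminator. This lies downstream of the annotated aadA CDS, and the record gives no indication that the protein is tagged, so it may simply be T7-derived flanking sequence.

The stated purpose is in vitro expression of the streptomycin resistance enzyme. The plasmid was deposited with a set of classroom activities that use cell-free reactions with fluorescent readouts to teach engineering, biology and health concepts. The record notes that part of the plasmid was derived from pZS4Int-tetR.
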