Addgene plasmid #117050: pJL1-aadA
Purpose: In vitro expression of aadA (streptomycin resistance gene) from the T7 promoter
Depositing lab: Michael Jewett. Depositing organization: Northwestern University. Publication: BioBits Health: Classroom Activities Exploring Engineering, Biology, and Human Health with Fluorescent Readouts. Stark JC, Huang A, Hsu KJ, Dubner RS, Forbrook J, Marshalla S, Rodriguez F, Washington M, Rybnicky GA, Nguyen PQ, Hasselbacher B, Jabri R, Kamran R, Koralewski V, Wightkin W, Martinez T, Jewett MC. ACS Synth Biol. 2019 May 7. doi: 10.1021/acssynbio.8b00381. PubMed 30925042.
Backbone
  Vector backbone: pJL1
  Backbone size w/o insert (bp): 1759
  Total vector size (bp): 2554
  Vector type: Bacterial Expression
Growth in bacteria
  Bacterial resistance: Kanamycin, 50 μg/mL
  Growth temperature: 37°C
  Growth strain: DH5alpha
  Copy number: High Copy
Gene/Insert
  Gene/Insert name: aadA (alt name: streptomycin/spectinomycin resistance gene)
  Insert size (bp): 792
  Promoter: T7
  Cloning method: Restriction Enzyme; 5′ cloning site NdeI (not destroyed); 3′ cloning site SalI (not destroyed)
  Sequencing primers: 5′ TAATACGACTCACTATAGGG; 3′ TAGTTATTGCTCAGCGGTGG
Resource information
  A portion of this plasmid was derived from a plasmid made by: EXPRESSYS pZS4Int-tetR
Terms and licenses: Academic/Nonprofit Terms; Industry Terms: Not Available to Industry
How to cite: pJL1-aadA was a gift from Michael Jewett (Addgene plasmid # 117050 ; http://n2t.net/addgene:117050 ; RRID:Addgene_117050)
